Addgene plasmid #120816: pcDNA3.2/Capsid
Purpose: Ectopic expression of ZIKV protein
Depositing lab: Jan Rehwinkel. Depositing organization: University of Oxford. Publication: Infection with a Brazilian isolate of Zika virus generates RIG-I stimulatory RNA and the viral NS5 protein blocks type I IFN induction and signaling. Hertzog J, Dias Junior AG, Rigby RE, Donald CL, Mayer A, Sezgin E, Song C, Jin B, Hublitz P, Eggeling C, Kohl A, Rehwinkel J. Eur J Immunol. 2018 Mar 23. doi: 10.1002/eji.201847483. PubMed 29572905.
Backbone
  Vector backbone: pcDNA3.2
  Backbone manufacturer: Invitrogen
  Backbone size w/o insert (bp): 5535
  Vector type: Mammalian Expression
Growth in bacteria
  Bacterial resistance: Ampicillin, 100 μg/mL
  Growth temperature: 37°C
  Growth strain: DH5alpha
  Copy number: High Copy
Gene/Insert
  Gene/Insert name: Capsid ZIKV
  Promoter: CMV
  Tag / fusion protein: V5 (C terminal on backbone)
  Cloning method: Gateway Cloning
Terms and licenses: Academic/Nonprofit Terms; Industry Terms: Not Available to Industry
How to cite: pcDNA3.2/Capsid was a gift from Jan Rehwinkel (Addgene plasmid # 120816 ; http://n2t.net/addgene:120816 ; RRID:Addgene_120816)
