[The description below was written by a language model from this plasmid's Addgene catalogue record and pLannotate feature annotations shown in this document.]
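Description:
pcDNA3.2/Capsid is a mammalian expression plasmid built on the Invitrogen pcDNA3.2 Gateway destination backbone and carrying the capsid coding region of Zika virus for ectopic expression in cultured cells. It is maintained in E. coli as a high-copy plasmid through a ColE1/pUC-type origin and selected with ampicillin via the β-lactamase gene. An f1 origin is also present. Both the repository-sequenced and depositor-supplied records are 5,901 nt and show the same set of features, differing only in where numbering begins.

The insert is a 366-nt open reading frame flanked by attB1 and attB2 sites, the footprint of Gateway recombination into the destination vector. The automated annotation matches it to a fragment of the Zika virus polyprotein. The NS5-related text attached to that hit is generic polyprotein annotation and does not describe this fragment, which the catalogue entry identifies as capsid. Transcription is driven by the human CMV immediate-early enhancer and promoter, with a T7 promoter just upstream of attB1 that could support in vitro transcription. A backbone-encoded V5 epitope lies downstream of attB2 and is recorded as a C-terminal tag for antibody detection, followed by the HSV thymidine kinase polyadenylation signal. A separate cassette, with the SV40 early promoter driving the neomycin phosphotransferase gene and an SV40 poly(A) signal, allows G418 selection of stably transfected mammalian cells. Short hits to an HIV-1 LTR, bGH poly(A), ble, lacI and bom are small fragments, probably backbone remnants or spurious matches rather than functional elements.

The stated purpose is ectopic expression of a Zika virus protein. The associated publication examined innate immune sensing of Zika virus and viral antagonism of type I interferon induction and signalling, which suggests use in testing individual viral proteins.
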