Features (pLannotate 1.2.2; 23 found; start..end, strand, type, name):
     36..80      -  misc_feature   bom (fragment): basis of mobility region from pBR322
    235..614     +  enhancer       CMV enhancer: human cytomegalovirus immediate early enhancer
    615..818     +  promoter       CMV promoter: human cytomegalovirus (CMV) immediate early promoter
    814..847     +  LTR            5' LTR (truncated) (fragment): truncated 5' long terminal repeat (LTR) from HIV-1
    863..881     +  promoter       T7 promoter: promoter for bacteriophage T7 RNA polymerase
    911..935     +  protein_bind   attB1: mutant version of attB; recombination site for the Gateway® BP reaction BP Clonase™
    962..1327    +  CDS            POLG_ZIKVF (fragment): Experimental evidence at protein level: Swiss-Prot protein existence level 1. [RNA-directed RNA polymerase NS5]: Replicates the viral (+) and (-) RNA genome, and performs the capping of genomes in the cytoplasm (PubMed:30951555). Methylates viral RNA cap at guanine N-7 and ribose 2'-O positions. Once sufficient NS5 is expressed, binds to the cap-proximal structure and inhibits further translation of the viral genome (By similarity). Besides its role in RNA genome replication, also prevents the establishment of a cellular antiviral state by blocking the interferon-alpha/beta (IFN-alpha/beta) si
   1341..1365    -  protein_bind   attB2: mutant version of attB; recombination site for the Gateway® BP reaction BP Clonase™
   1391..1432    +  CDS            V5 tag: epitope tag from simian virus 5
   1516..1564    +  polyA_signal   HSV TK poly(A) signal: herpes simplex virus thymidine kinase polyadenylation signal (Cole and Stacy, 1985)
   1655..1671    -  polyA_signal   bGH poly(A) signal (fragment): bovine growth hormone polyadenylation signal
   1766..2194    +  rep_origin     f1 ori (sequence partly withheld): f1 bacteriophage origin of replication; arrow indicates direction of (+) strand synthesis
   2208..2537    +  promoter       SV40 promoter: SV40 enhancer and early promoter
   2604..3395    +  CDS            neo: KKA2_KLEPN - Also known as kan, nptII. Experimental evidence at protein level: Swiss-Prot protein existence level 1. Resistance to kanamycin, neomycin, paromomycin, ribostamycin, butirosin and gentamicin B. From Klebsiella pneumoniae.
   3421..3579    +  CDS            ble (fragment): BLE_KLEPN - Experimental evidence at protein level: Swiss-Prot protein existence level 1. Binding protein with a strong affinity to the bleomycin family of antibiotics. Binds to CL990; an antimitotic-antibiotic compound. From Klebsiella pneumoniae.
   3574..3695    +  polyA_signal   SV40 poly(A) signal: SV40 polyadenylation signal
   3768..3784    -  protein_bind   lac operator: The lac repressor binds to the lac operator to inhibit transcription in E. coli. This inhibition can be relieved by adding lactose or isopropyl-β-D-thiogalactopyranoside (IPTG). lac repressor encoded by lacI
   3792..3822    -  promoter       lac promoter: promoter for the E. coli lac operon
   3837..3858    -  protein_bind   CAP binding site: CAP binding activates transcription in the presence of cAMP. E. coli catabolite activator protein
   3871..3963    -  CDS            lacI (fragment): lac repressor; lacI; The lac repressor binds to the lac operator to inhibit transcription in E. coli. This inhibition can be relieved by adding lactose or isopropyl-β-D-thiogalactopyranoside (IPTG).
   4146..4734    -  rep_origin     ori: high-copy-number ColE1/pMB1/pBR322/pUC origin of replication
   4905..5765    -  CDS            AmpR: β-lactamase; bla; confers resistance to ampicillin, carbenicillin, and related antibiotics
   5766..5870    -  promoter       AmpR promoter: bla
>Addgene plasmid #120816 | pcDNA3.2/Capsid | depositor full sequence | sequence record 229587 | pcDNA3.2/Capsid sequence 5901 bps
GACGGATCGGGAGATCTCCCGATCCCCTATGGTCGACTCTCAGTACAATCTGCTCTGATGCCGCATAGTT
AAGCCAGTATCTGCTCCCTGCTTGTGTGTTGGAGGTCGCTGAGTAGTGCGCGAGCAAAATTTAAGCTACA
ACAAGGCAAGGCTTGACCGACAATTGCATGAAGAATCTGCTTAGGGTTAGGCGTTTTGCGCTGCTTCGCG
ATGTACGGGCCAGATATACGCGTTGACATTGATTATTGACTAGTTATTAATAGTAATCAATTACGGGGTC
ATTAGTTCATAGCCCATATATGGAGTTCCGCGTTACATAACTTACGGTAAATGGCCCGCCTGGCTGACCG
CCCAACGACCCCCGCCCATTGACGTCAATAATGACGTATGTTCCCATAGTAACGCCAATAGGGACTTTCC
ATTGACGTCAATGGGTGGACTATTTACGGTAAACTGCCCACTTGGCAGTACATCAAGTGTATCATATGCC
AAGTACGCCCCCTATTGACGTCAATGACGGTAAATGGCCCGCCTGGCATTATGCCCAGTACATGACCTTA
TGGGACTTTCCTACTTGGCAGTACATCTACGTATTAGTCATCGCTATTACCATGGTGATGCGGTTTTGGC
AGTACATCAATGGGCGTGGATAGCGGTTTGACTCACGGGGATTTCCAAGTCTCCACCCCATTGACGTCAA
TGGGAGTTTGTTTTGGCACCAAAATCAACGGGACTTTCCAAAATGTCGTAACAACTCCGCCCCATTGACG
CAAATGGGCGGTAGGCGTGTACGGTGGGAGGTCTATATAAGCAGAGCTCTCTGGCTAACTAGAGAACCCA
CTGCTTACTGGCTTATCGAAATTAATACGACTCACTATAGGGAGACCCAAGCTGGCTAGTTAAGCTATCA
ACAAGTTTGTACAAAAAAGCAGGCTCCGAATTCGCCCTTAGGAGGACAGCTATGAAAAACCCAAAAAAGA
AATCCGGAGGATTCCGGATTGTCAATATGCTAAAACGCGGAGTAGCCCGTGTGAGCCCCTTTGGGGGCTT
GAAGAGGCTGCCAGCCGGACTTCTGCTGGGTCATGGGCCCATCAGGATGGTCTTGGCAATTCTAGCCTTT
TTGAGATTCACGGCAATCAAGCCATCACTGGGTCTCATCAATAGATGGGGTTCAGTGGGGAAAAAAGAGG
CTATGGAAATAATAAAGAAGTTCAAGAAAGATCTGGCTGCCATGCTGAGAATAATCAATGCTAGGAAGGA
GAAGAAGAGACGAGGCGCAGATACTAGTGTCGGAATTGTTGGCCTCCTGCTGACCACAGCTATGGCAAAG
GGCGAATTCGACCCAGCTTTCTTGTACAAAGTGGTTGATCTAGAGGGCCCGCGGTTCGAAGGTAAGCCTA
TCCCTAACCCTCTCCTCGGTCTCGATTCTACGCGTACCGGTTAGTAATGAGTTTAAACGGGGGAGGCTAA
CTGAAACACGGAAGGAGACAATACCGGAAGGAACCCGCGCTATGACGGCAATAAAAAGACAGAATAAAAC
GCACGGGTGTTGGGTCGTTTGTTCATAAACGCGGGGTTCGGTCCCAGGGCTGGCACTCTGTCGATACCCC
ACCGAGACCCCATTGGGGCCAATACGCCCGCGTTTCTTCCTTTTCCCCACCCCACCCCCCAAGTTCGGGT
GAAGGCCCAGGGCTCGCAGCCAACGTCGGGGCGGCAGGCCCTGCCATAGCAGATCTGCGCAGCTGGGGCT
CTAGGGGGTATCCCC
[124 nt withheld, positions 1766-1889]
C
[32 nt withheld, positions 1891-1922]
CA
[57 nt withheld, positions 1925-1981]
A
[49 nt withheld, positions 1983-2031]
CCTTTGACGTTGGAGTCCACGTTCTTT
[37 nt withheld, positions 2059-2095]
ACCCTATCTCGGTCTATTCTTTTGATTTATAAGGGATTTTGGGGATTTCGGCCTATTGGTTAAAAAATGA
GCTGATTTAACAAAAATTTAACGCGAATTAATTCTGTGGAATGTGTGTCAGTTAGGGTGTGGAAAGTCCC
CAGGCTCCCCAGCAGGCAGAAGTATGCAAAGCATGCATCTCAATTAGTCAGCAACCAGGTGTGGAAAGTC
CCCAGGCTCCCCAGCAGGCAGAAGTATGCAAAGCATGCATCTCAATTAGTCAGCAACCATAGTCCCGCCC
CTAACTCCGCCCATCCCGCCCCTAACTCCGCCCAGTTCCGCCCATTCTCCGCCCCATGGCTGACTAATTT
TTTTTATTTATGCAGAGGCCGAGGCCGCCTCTGCCTCTGAGCTATTCCAGAAGTAGTGAGGAGGCTTTTT
TGGAGGCCTAGGCTTTTGCAAAAAGCTCCCGGGAGCTTGTATATCCATTTTCGGATCTGATCAAGAGACA
GGATGAGGATCGTTTCGCATGATTGAACAAGATGGATTGCACGCAGGTTCTCCGGCCGCTTGGGTGGAGA
GGCTATTCGGCTATGACTGGGCACAACAGACAATCGGCTGCTCTGATGCCGCCGTGTTCCGGCTGTCAGC
GCAGGGGCGCCCGGTTCTTTTTGTCAAGACCGACCTGTCCGGTGCCCTGAATGAACTGCAGGACGAGGCA
GCGCGGCTATCGTGGCTGGCCACGACGGGCGTTCCTTGCGCAGCTGTGCTCGACGTTGTCACTGAAGCGG
GAAGGGACTGGCTGCTATTGGGCGAAGTGCCGGGGCAGGATCTCCTGTCATCTCACCTTGCTCCTGCCGA
GAAAGTATCCATCATGGCTGATGCAATGCGGCGGCTGCATACGCTTGATCCGGCTACCTGCCCATTCGAC
CACCAAGCGAAACATCGCATCGAGCGAGCACGTACTCGGATGGAAGCCGGTCTTGTCGATCAGGATGATC
TGGACGAAGAGCATCAGGGGCTCGCGCCAGCCGAACTGTTCGCCAGGCTCAAGGCGCGCATGCCCGACGG
CGAGGATCTCGTCGTGACCCATGGCGATGCCTGCTTGCCGAATATCATGGTGGAAAATGGCCGCTTTTCT
GGATTCATCGACTGTGGCCGGCTGGGTGTGGCGGACCGCTATCAGGACATAGCGTTGGCTACCCGTGATA
TTGCTGAAGAGCTTGGCGGCGAATGGGCTGACCGCTTCCTCGTGCTTTACGGTATCGCCGCTCCCGATTC
GCAGCGCATCGCCTTCTATCGCCTTCTTGACGAGTTCTTCTGAGCGGGACTCTGGGGTTCGCGAAATGAC
CGACCAAGCGACGCCCAACCTGCCATCACGAGATTTCGATTCCACCGCCGCCTTCTATGAAAGGTTGGGC
TTCGGAATCGTTTTCCGGGACGCCGGCTGGATGATCCTCCAGCGCGGGGATCTCATGCTGGAGTTCTTCG
CCCACCCCAACTTGTTTATTGCAGCTTATAATGGTTACAAATAAAGCAATAGCATCACAAATTTCACAAA
TAAAGCATTTTTTTCACTGCATTCTAGTTGTGGTTTGTCCAAACTCATCAATGTATCTTATCATGTCTGT
ATACCGTCGACCTCTAGCTAGAGCTTGGCGTAATCATGGTCATAGCTGTTTCCTGTGTGAAATTGTTATC
CGCTCACAATTCCACACAACATACGAGCCGGAAGCATAAAGTGTAAAGCCTGGGGTGCCTAATGAGTGAG
CTAACTCACATTAATTGCGTTGCGCTCACTGCCCGCTTTCCAGTCGGGAAACCTGTCGTGCCAGCTGCAT
TAATGAATCGGCCAACGCGCGGGGAGAGGCGGTTTGCGTATTGGGCGCTCTTCCGCTTCCTCGCTCACTG
ACTCGCTGCGCTCGGTCGTTCGGCTGCGGCGAGCGGTATCAGCTCACTCAAAGGCGGTAATACGGTTATC
CACAGAATCAGGGGATAACGCAGGAAAGAACATGTGAGCAAAAGGCCAGCAAAAGGCCAGGAACCGTAAA
AAGGCCGCGTTGCTGGCGTTTTTCCATAGGCTCCGCCCCCCTGACGAGCATCACAAAAATCGACGCTCAA
GTCAGAGGTGGCGAAACCCGACAGGACTATAAAGATACCAGGCGTTTCCCCCTGGAAGCTCCCTCGTGCG
CTCTCCTGTTCCGACCCTGCCGCTTACCGGATACCTGTCCGCCTTTCTCCCTTCGGGAAGCGTGGCGCTT
TCTCAATGCTCACGCTGTAGGTATCTCAGTTCGGTGTAGGTCGTTCGCTCCAAGCTGGGCTGTGTGCACG
AACCCCCCGTTCAGCCCGACCGCTGCGCCTTATCCGGTAACTATCGTCTTGAGTCCAACCCGGTAAGACA
CGACTTATCGCCACTGGCAGCAGCCACTGGTAACAGGATTAGCAGAGCGAGGTATGTAGGCGGTGCTACA
GAGTTCTTGAAGTGGTGGCCTAACTACGGCTACACTAGAAGGACAGTATTTGGTATCTGCGCTCTGCTGA
AGCCAGTTACCTTCGGAAAAAGAGTTGGTAGCTCTTGATCCGGCAAACAAACCACCGCTGGTAGCGGTGG
TTTTTTTGTTTGCAAGCAGCAGATTACGCGCAGAAAAAAAGGATCTCAAGAAGATCCTTTGATCTTTTCT
ACGGGGTCTGACGCTCAGTGGAACGAAAACTCACGTTAAGGGATTTTGGTCATGAGATTATCAAAAAGGA
TCTTCACCTAGATCCTTTTAAATTAAAAATGAAGTTTTAAATCAATCTAAAGTATATATGAGTAAACTTG
GTCTGACAGTTACCAATGCTTAATCAGTGAGGCACCTATCTCAGCGATCTGTCTATTTCGTTCATCCATA
GTTGCCTGACTCCCCGTCGTGTAGATAACTACGATACGGGAGGGCTTACCATCTGGCCCCAGTGCTGCAA
TGATACCGCGAGACCCACGCTCACCGGCTCCAGATTTATCAGCAATAAACCAGCCAGCCGGAAGGGCCGA
GCGCAGAAGTGGTCCTGCAACTTTATCCGCCTCCATCCAGTCTATTAATTGTTGCCGGGAAGCTAGAGTA
AGTAGTTCGCCAGTTAATAGTTTGCGCAACGTTGTTGCCATTGCTACAGGCATCGTGGTGTCACGCTCGT
CGTTTGGTATGGCTTCATTCAGCTCCGGTTCCCAACGATCAAGGCGAGTTACATGATCCCCCATGTTGTG
CAAAAAAGCGGTTAGCTCCTTCGGTCCTCCGATCGTTGTCAGAAGTAAGTTGGCCGCAGTGTTATCACTC
ATGGTTATGGCAGCACTGCATAATTCTCTTACTGTCATGCCATCCGTAAGATGCTTTTCTGTGACTGGTG
AGTACTCAACCAAGTCATTCTGAGAATAGTGTATGCGGCGACCGAGTTGCTCTTGCCCGGCGTCAATACG
GGATAATACCGCGCCACATAGCAGAACTTTAAAAGTGCTCATCATTGGAAAACGTTCTTCGGGGCGAAAA
CTCTCAAGGATCTTACCGCTGTTGAGATCCAGTTCGATGTAACCCACTCGTGCACCCAACTGATCTTCAG
CATCTTTTACTTTCACCAGCGTTTCTGGGTGAGCAAAAACAGGAAGGCAAAATGCCGCAAAAAAGGGAAT
AAGGGCGACACGGAAATGTTGAATACTCATACTCTTCCTTTTTCAATATTATTGAAGCATTTATCAGGGT
TATTGTCTCATGAGCGGATACATATTTGAATGTATTTAGAAAAATAAACAAATAGGGGTTCCGCGCACAT
TTCCCCGAAAAGTGCCACCTGACGTC
