Features (pLannotate 1.2.2; 23 found; start..end, strand, type, name):
      1..380     +  enhancer       CMV enhancer: human cytomegalovirus immediate early enhancer
    381..584     +  promoter       CMV promoter: human cytomegalovirus (CMV) immediate early promoter
    580..613     +  LTR            5' LTR (truncated) (fragment): truncated 5' long terminal repeat (LTR) from HIV-1
    629..647     +  promoter       T7 promoter: promoter for bacteriophage T7 RNA polymerase
    677..701     +  protein_bind   attB1: mutant version of attB; recombination site for the Gateway® BP reaction BP Clonase™
    728..1093    +  CDS            POLG_ZIKVF (fragment): Experimental evidence at protein level: Swiss-Prot protein existence level 1. [RNA-directed RNA polymerase NS5]: Replicates the viral (+) and (-) RNA genome, and performs the capping of genomes in the cytoplasm (PubMed:30951555). Methylates viral RNA cap at guanine N-7 and ribose 2'-O positions. Once sufficient NS5 is expressed, binds to the cap-proximal structure and inhibits further translation of the viral genome (By similarity). Besides its role in RNA genome replication, also prevents the establishment of a cellular antiviral state by blocking the interferon-alpha/beta (IFN-alpha/beta) si
   1107..1131    -  protein_bind   attB2: mutant version of attB; recombination site for the Gateway® BP reaction BP Clonase™
   1157..1198    +  CDS            V5 tag: epitope tag from simian virus 5
   1282..1330    +  polyA_signal   HSV TK poly(A) signal: herpes simplex virus thymidine kinase polyadenylation signal (Cole and Stacy, 1985)
   1421..1437    -  polyA_signal   bGH poly(A) signal (fragment): bovine growth hormone polyadenylation signal
   1532..1960    +  rep_origin     f1 ori (sequence partly withheld): f1 bacteriophage origin of replication; arrow indicates direction of (+) strand synthesis
   1974..2303    +  promoter       SV40 promoter: SV40 enhancer and early promoter
   2370..3161    +  CDS            neo: KKA2_KLEPN - Also known as kan, nptII. Experimental evidence at protein level: Swiss-Prot protein existence level 1. Resistance to kanamycin, neomycin, paromomycin, ribostamycin, butirosin and gentamicin B. From Klebsiella pneumoniae.
   3187..3345    +  CDS            ble (fragment): BLE_KLEPN - Experimental evidence at protein level: Swiss-Prot protein existence level 1. Binding protein with a strong affinity to the bleomycin family of antibiotics. Binds to CL990; an antimitotic-antibiotic compound. From Klebsiella pneumoniae.
   3340..3461    +  polyA_signal   SV40 poly(A) signal: SV40 polyadenylation signal
   3534..3550    -  protein_bind   lac operator: The lac repressor binds to the lac operator to inhibit transcription in E. coli. This inhibition can be relieved by adding lactose or isopropyl-β-D-thiogalactopyranoside (IPTG). lac repressor encoded by lacI
   3558..3588    -  promoter       lac promoter: promoter for the E. coli lac operon
   3603..3624    -  protein_bind   CAP binding site: CAP binding activates transcription in the presence of cAMP. E. coli catabolite activator protein
   3637..3729    -  CDS            lacI (fragment): lac repressor; lacI; The lac repressor binds to the lac operator to inhibit transcription in E. coli. This inhibition can be relieved by adding lactose or isopropyl-β-D-thiogalactopyranoside (IPTG).
   3912..4500    -  rep_origin     ori: high-copy-number ColE1/pMB1/pBR322/pUC origin of replication
   4671..5531    -  CDS            AmpR: β-lactamase; bla; confers resistance to ampicillin, carbenicillin, and related antibiotics
   5532..5636    -  promoter       AmpR promoter: bla
   5695..5747    -  misc_feature   bom (fragment): basis of mobility region from pBR322
>Addgene plasmid #120816 | pcDNA3.2/Capsid | addgene full sequence | sequence record 234586 | Addgene NGS Result
GACATTGATTATTGACTAGTTATTAATAGTAATCAATTACGGGGTCATTAGTTCATAGCCCATATATGGA
GTTCCGCGTTACATAACTTACGGTAAATGGCCCGCCTGGCTGACCGCCCAACGACCCCCGCCCATTGACG
TCAATAATGACGTATGTTCCCATAGTAACGCCAATAGGGACTTTCCATTGACGTCAATGGGTGGAGTATT
TACGGTAAACTGCCCACTTGGCAGTACATCAAGTGTATCATATGCCAAGTACGCCCCCTATTGACGTCAA
TGACGGTAAATGGCCCGCCTGGCATTATGCCCAGTACATGACCTTATGGGACTTTCCTACTTGGCAGTAC
ATCTACGTATTAGTCATCGCTATTACCATGGTGATGCGGTTTTGGCAGTACATCAATGGGCGTGGATAGC
GGTTTGACTCACGGGGATTTCCAAGTCTCCACCCCATTGACGTCAATGGGAGTTTGTTTTGGCACCAAAA
TCAACGGGACTTTCCAAAATGTCGTAACAACTCCGCCCCATTGACGCAAATGGGCGGTAGGCGTGTACGG
TGGGAGGTCTATATAAGCAGAGCTCTCTGGCTAACTAGAGAACCCACTGCTTACTGGCTTATCGAAATTA
ATACGACTCACTATAGGGAGACCCAAGCTGGCTAGTTAAGCTATCAACAAGTTTGTACAAAAAAGCAGGC
TCCGAATTCGCCCTTAGGAGGACAGCTATGAAAAACCCAAAAAAGAAATCCGGAGGATTCCGGATTGTCA
ATATGCTAAAACGCGGAGTAGCCCGTGTGAGCCCCTTTGGGGGCTTGAAGAGGCTGCCAGCCGGACTTCT
GCTGGGTCATGGGCCCATCAGGATGGTCTTGGCAATTCTAGCCTTTTTGAGATTCACGGCAATCAAGCCA
TCACTGGGTCTCATCAATAGATGGGGTTCAGTGGGGAAAAAAGAGGCTATGGAAATAATAAAGAAGTTCA
AGAAAGATCTGGCTGCCATGCTGAGAATAATCAATGCTAGGAAGGAGAAGAAGAGACGAGGCGCAGATAC
TAGTGTCGGAATTGTTGGCCTCCTGCTGACCACAGCTATGGCAAAGGGCGAATTCGACCCAGCTTTCTTG
TACAAAGTGGTTGATCTAGAGGGCCCGCGGTTCGAAGGTAAGCCTATCCCTAACCCTCTCCTCGGTCTCG
ATTCTACGCGTACCGGTTAGTAATGAGTTTAAACGGGGGAGGCTAACTGAAACACGGAAGGAGACAATAC
CGGAAGGAACCCGCGCTATGACGGCAATAAAAAGACAGAATAAAACGCACGGGTGTTGGGTCGTTTGTTC
ATAAACGCGGGGTTCGGTCCCAGGGCTGGCACTCTGTCGATACCCCACCGAGACCCCATTGGGGCCAATA
CGCCCGCGTTTCTTCCTTTTCCCCACCCCACCCCCCAAGTTCGGGTGAAGGCCCAGGGCTCGCAGCCAAC
GTCGGGGCGGCAGGCCCTGCCATAGCAGATCTGCGCAGCTGGGGCTCTAGGGGGTATCCCC
[124 nt withheld, positions 1532-1655]
C
[91 nt withheld, positions 1657-1747]
A
[49 nt withheld, positions 1749-1797]
CCTTTGACGTTGGAGTCCACGTTCTTT
[37 nt withheld, positions 1825-1861]
ACCCTATCTCGGTCTATTCTTTTGATTTATAAGGGATTTTGCCGATTTCGGCCTATTGGTTAAAAAATGA
GCTGATTTAACAAAAATTTAACGCGAATTAATTCTGTGGAATGTGTGTCAGTTAGGGTGTGGAAAGTCCC
CAGGCTCCCCAGCAGGCAGAAGTATGCAAAGCATGCATCTCAATTAGTCAGCAACCAGGTGTGGAAAGTC
CCCAGGCTCCCCAGCAGGCAGAAGTATGCAAAGCATGCATCTCAATTAGTCAGCAACCATAGTCCCGCCC
CTAACTCCGCCCATCCCGCCCCTAACTCCGCCCAGTTCCGCCCATTCTCCGCCCCATGGCTGACTAATTT
TTTTTATTTATGCAGAGGCCGAGGCCGCCTCTGCCTCTGAGCTATTCCAGAAGTAGTGAGGAGGCTTTTT
TGGAGGCCTAGGCTTTTGCAAAAAGCTCCCGGGAGCTTGTATATCCATTTTCGGATCTGATCAAGAGACA
GGATGAGGATCGTTTCGCATGATTGAACAAGATGGATTGCACGCAGGTTCTCCGGCCGCTTGGGTGGAGA
GGCTATTCGGCTATGACTGGGCACAACAGACAATCGGCTGCTCTGATGCCGCCGTGTTCCGGCTGTCAGC
GCAGGGGCGCCCGGTTCTTTTTGTCAAGACCGACCTGTCCGGTGCCCTGAATGAACTGCAGGACGAGGCA
GCGCGGCTATCGTGGCTGGCCACGACGGGCGTTCCTTGCGCAGCTGTGCTCGACGTTGTCACTGAAGCGG
GAAGGGACTGGCTGCTATTGGGCGAAGTGCCGGGGCAGGATCTCCTGTCATCTCACCTTGCTCCTGCCGA
GAAAGTATCCATCATGGCTGATGCAATGCGGCGGCTGCATACGCTTGATCCGGCTACCTGCCCATTCGAC
CACCAAGCGAAACATCGCATCGAGCGAGCACGTACTCGGATGGAAGCCGGTCTTGTCGATCAGGATGATC
TGGACGAAGAGCATCAGGGGCTCGCGCCAGCCGAACTGTTCGCCAGGCTCAAGGCGCGCATGCCCGACGG
CGAGGATCTCGTCGTGACCCATGGCGATGCCTGCTTGCCGAATATCATGGTGGAAAATGGCCGCTTTTCT
GGATTCATCGACTGTGGCCGGCTGGGTGTGGCGGACCGCTATCAGGACATAGCGTTGGCTACCCGTGATA
TTGCTGAAGAGCTTGGCGGCGAATGGGCTGACCGCTTCCTCGTGCTTTACGGTATCGCCGCTCCCGATTC
GCAGCGCATCGCCTTCTATCGCCTTCTTGACGAGTTCTTCTGAGCGGGACTCTGGGGTTCGCGAAATGAC
CGACCAAGCGACGCCCAACCTGCCATCACGAGATTTCGATTCCACCGCCGCCTTCTATGAAAGGTTGGGC
TTCGGAATCGTTTTCCGGGACGCCGGCTGGATGATCCTCCAGCGCGGGGATCTCATGCTGGAGTTCTTCG
CCCACCCCAACTTGTTTATTGCAGCTTATAATGGTTACAAATAAAGCAATAGCATCACAAATTTCACAAA
TAAAGCATTTTTTTCACTGCATTCTAGTTGTGGTTTGTCCAAACTCATCAATGTATCTTATCATGTCTGT
ATACCGTCGACCTCTAGCTAGAGCTTGGCGTAATCATGGTCATAGCTGTTTCCTGTGTGAAATTGTTATC
CGCTCACAATTCCACACAACATACGAGCCGGAAGCATAAAGTGTAAAGCCTGGGGTGCCTAATGAGTGAG
CTAACTCACATTAATTGCGTTGCGCTCACTGCCCGCTTTCCAGTCGGGAAACCTGTCGTGCCAGCTGCAT
TAATGAATCGGCCAACGCGCGGGGAGAGGCGGTTTGCGTATTGGGCGCTCTTCCGCTTCCTCGCTCACTG
ACTCGCTGCGCTCGGTCGTTCGGCTGCGGCGAGCGGTATCAGCTCACTCAAAGGCGGTAATACGGTTATC
CACAGAATCAGGGGATAACGCAGGAAAGAACATGTGAGCAAAAGGCCAGCAAAAGGCCAGGAACCGTAAA
AAGGCCGCGTTGCTGGCGTTTTTCCATAGGCTCCGCCCCCCTGACGAGCATCACAAAAATCGACGCTCAA
GTCAGAGGTGGCGAAACCCGACAGGACTATAAAGATACCAGGCGTTTCCCCCTGGAAGCTCCCTCGTGCG
CTCTCCTGTTCCGACCCTGCCGCTTACCGGATACCTGTCCGCCTTTCTCCCTTCGGGAAGCGTGGCGCTT
TCTCATAGCTCACGCTGTAGGTATCTCAGTTCGGTGTAGGTCGTTCGCTCCAAGCTGGGCTGTGTGCACG
AACCCCCCGTTCAGCCCGACCGCTGCGCCTTATCCGGTAACTATCGTCTTGAGTCCAACCCGGTAAGACA
CGACTTATCGCCACTGGCAGCAGCCACTGGTAACAGGATTAGCAGAGCGAGGTATGTAGGCGGTGCTACA
GAGTTCTTGAAGTGGTGGCCTAACTACGGCTACACTAGAAGAACAGTATTTGGTATCTGCGCTCTGCTGA
AGCCAGTTACCTTCGGAAAAAGAGTTGGTAGCTCTTGATCCGGCAAACAAACCACCGCTGGTAGCGGTGG
TTTTTTTGTTTGCAAGCAGCAGATTACGCGCAGAAAAAAAGGATCTCAAGAAGATCCTTTGATCTTTTCT
ACGGGGTCTGACGCTCAGTGGAACGAAAACTCACGTTAAGGGATTTTGGTCATGAGATTATCAAAAAGGA
TCTTCACCTAGATCCTTTTAAATTAAAAATGAAGTTTTAAATCAATCTAAAGTATATATGAGTAAACTTG
GTCTGACAGTTACCAATGCTTAATCAGTGAGGCACCTATCTCAGCGATCTGTCTATTTCGTTCATCCATA
GTTGCCTGACTCCCCGTCGTGTAGATAACTACGATACGGGAGGGCTTACCATCTGGCCCCAGTGCTGCAA
TGATACCGCGAGACCCACGCTCACCGGCTCCAGATTTATCAGCAATAAACCAGCCAGCCGGAAGGGCCGA
GCGCAGAAGTGGTCCTGCAACTTTATCCGCCTCCATCCAGTCTATTAATTGTTGCCGGGAAGCTAGAGTA
AGTAGTTCGCCAGTTAATAGTTTGCGCAACGTTGTTGCCATTGCTACAGGCATCGTGGTGTCACGCTCGT
CGTTTGGTATGGCTTCATTCAGCTCCGGTTCCCAACGATCAAGGCGAGTTACATGATCCCCCATGTTGTG
CAAAAAAGCGGTTAGCTCCTTCGGTCCTCCGATCGTTGTCAGAAGTAAGTTGGCCGCAGTGTTATCACTC
ATGGTTATGGCAGCACTGCATAATTCTCTTACTGTCATGCCATCCGTAAGATGCTTTTCTGTGACTGGTG
AGTACTCAACCAAGTCATTCTGAGAATAGTGTATGCGGCGACCGAGTTGCTCTTGCCCGGCGTCAATACG
GGATAATACCGCGCCACATAGCAGAACTTTAAAAGTGCTCATCATTGGAAAACGTTCTTCGGGGCGAAAA
CTCTCAAGGATCTTACCGCTGTTGAGATCCAGTTCGATGTAACCCACTCGTGCACCCAACTGATCTTCAG
CATCTTTTACTTTCACCAGCGTTTCTGGGTGAGCAAAAACAGGAAGGCAAAATGCCGCAAAAAAGGGAAT
AAGGGCGACACGGAAATGTTGAATACTCATACTCTTCCTTTTTCAATATTATTGAAGCATTTATCAGGGT
TATTGTCTCATGAGCGGATACATATTTGAATGTATTTAGAAAAATAAACAAATAGGGGTTCCGCGCACAT
TTCCCCGAAAAGTGCCACCTGACGTCGACGGATCGGGAGATCTCCCGATCCCCTATGGTGCACTCTCAGT
ACAATCTGCTCTGATGCCGCATAGTTAAGCCAGTATCTGCTCCCTGCTTGTGTGTTGGAGGTCGCTGAGT
AGTGCGCGAGCAAAATTTAAGCTACAACAAGGCAAGGCTTGACCGACAATTGCATGAAGAATCTGCTTAG
GGTTAGGCGTTTTGCGCTGCTTCGCGATGTACGGGCCAGATATACGCGTT
